Addgene plasmid #156570: pD649-HAsp-TNFSF8-Fc(DAPA)-AviTag-6xHis
Purpose: Mammalian expression of cell-surface protein extracellular domain fused to Fc(DAPA)-Avi-6xHis. Protein is secreted from cells.
Depositing lab: Chris Garcia. Depositing organization: Stanford University. Publication: A Human IgSF Cell-Surface Interactome Reveals a Complex Network of Protein-Protein Interactions. Wojtowicz WM, Vielmetter J, Fernandes RA, Siepe DH, Eastman CL, Chisholm GB, Cox S, Klock H, Anderson PW, Rue SM, Miller JJ, Glaser SM, Bragstad ML, Vance J, Lam AW, Lesley SA, Zinn K, Garcia KC. Cell. 2020 Aug 20;182(4):1027-1043.e17. doi: 10.1016/j.cell.2020.07.025. PubMed 32822567.
Backbone
  Vector backbone: pD649
  Backbone size w/o insert (bp): 6106
  Vector type: Mammalian Expression
Growth in bacteria
  Bacterial resistance: Ampicillin, 100 μg/mL
  Growth temperature: 37°C
  Growth strain: DH5alpha
  Copy number: High Copy
Gene/Insert
  Gene/Insert name: TNFSF8 (alt name: TNFL8)
  Species: H. sapiens (human)
  Insert size (bp): 516
  Mutation: Fc region of human IgG contains D265A and P329A mutations (DAPA)
  Entrez Gene: TNFSF8 (a.k.a. CD153, CD30L, CD30LG, TNLG3A)
  Promoter: CMV/SP6
  Tag / fusion protein: Fc(DAPA)-AviTag-6xHis (C terminal on backbone)
  Cloning method: Restriction Enzyme; 5′ cloning site GCGGCCGC (not destroyed); 3′ cloning site GGCGCGCC (not destroyed)
  Sequencing primers: 5′ ATTTAGGTGACACTATAG; 3′ CACGTACCAGTTGAACTTCACC
Resource information
  A portion of this plasmid was derived from a plasmid made by: synthesis by ThermoFisher
Terms and licenses: Academic/Nonprofit Terms; Industry Terms: Not Available to Industry
Depositor comments: Some plasmids in this collection may have an IS4-like element ISVsa5 family transposase upstream of the CMV promoter.
How to cite: pD649-HAsp-TNFSF8-Fc(DAPA)-AviTag-6xHis was a gift from Chris Garcia (Addgene plasmid # 156570 ; http://n2t.net/addgene:156570 ; RRID:Addgene_156570)
