[The description below was written by a language model from this plasmid's Addgene catalogue record and pLannotate feature annotations shown in this document.]
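Description:
pD649-HAsp-TNFSF8-Fc(DAPA)-AviTag-6xHis is a mammalian expression plasmid built on the pD649 backbone for secreted production of the extracellular domain of human TNFSF8 (CD30 ligand, CD153) as an Fc fusion. It is maintained in E. coli at high copy through a ColE1/pUC-type origin and selected with ampicillin via the β-lactamase gene. The sequenced record is 6,622 nt, consistent with the stated backbone plus a 516 bp insert. Short annotated fragments of an f1 origin, KanR, lacZα, a lac operator and an rrnB terminator appear to be backbone remnants rather than functional parts.

Expression is driven by the CMV enhancer and immediate-early promoter, followed by a fragment of CMV intron A and an SP6 promoter that could also support in vitro transcription. The open reading frame begins with a signal peptide: the plasmid name indicates an HA signal peptide, whereas the automated annotation matches part of it to a mouse IgH signal sequence. This directs the protein into the secretory pathway. It continues through the TNFSF8 ectodomain, cloned between preserved flanking restriction sites, and into a human IgG1 Fc carrying the D265A and P329A (DAPA) substitutions, which are generally used to reduce Fc effector binding. The record lists a C-terminal AviTag for site-specific biotinylation and a 6xHis tag for affinity purification, though neither is separately annotated. A bGH polyadenylation signal terminates the transcript. A separate SV40 promoter/EM7 cassette with an annotated puromycin resistance fragment, a short ble fragment and an SV40 poly(A) signal suggests an option for mammalian selection, but the catalogue fields do not confirm this. The plasmid belongs to a collection of cell-surface protein ectodomain constructs made for protein–protein interaction screening. The depositor notes that some members may carry an IS4-like transposase insertion upstream of the CMV promoter, and none is annotated here.
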