Features (pLannotate 1.2.2; 21 found; start..end, strand, type, name):
    268..376     -  rep_origin     f1 ori (fragment): f1 bacteriophage origin of replication; arrow indicates direction of (+) strand synthesis
    377..488     -  polyA_signal   bGH poly(A) signal: bovine growth hormone polyadenylation signal
    703..1380    -  CDS            IGHG1 (fragment): IGHG1_HUMAN - Experimental evidence at protein level: Swiss-Prot protein existence level 1. Constant region of immunoglobulin heavy chains. Immunoglobulins, also known as antibodies, are membrane-bound or secreted glycoproteins produced by B lymphocytes. In the recognition phase of humoral immunity, the membrane-bound immunoglobulins serve as receptors which, upon binding of a specific antigen, trigger the clonal expansion and differentiation of B lymphocytes into immunoglobulins- secreting plasma cells. Secreted immunoglobulins mediate the effector phase of humoral immunity, which results in
   1396..2016    -  CDS            TNFSF8 (fragment): TNFL8_HUMAN - Also known as CD30L, CD30LG. Experimental evidence at protein level: Swiss-Prot protein existence level 1. Cytokine that binds to TNFRSF8/CD30. Induces proliferation of T-cells. From Homo sapiens (Human).
   2020..2057    -  CDS            IgH signal sequence (fragment): signal sequence from the mouse immunoglobulin heavy chain variable region
   2061..2079    -  promoter       SP6 promoter: promoter for bacteriophage SP6 RNA polymerase
   2131..2174    -  intron         CMV intron (fragment): modified intron A from human cytomegalovirus
   2310..2513    -  promoter       CMV promoter: human cytomegalovirus (CMV) immediate early promoter
   2514..2817    -  enhancer       CMV enhancer: human cytomegalovirus immediate early enhancer
   3060..3076    -  protein_bind   lac operator: The lac repressor binds to the lac operator to inhibit transcription in E. coli. This inhibition can be relieved by adding lactose or isopropyl-β-D-thiogalactopyranoside (IPTG). lac repressor encoded by lacI
   3532..3551    +  CDS            lacZα (fragment): LacZα fragment of β-galactosidase; lacZ fragment
   3576..3593    -  terminator     rrnB T2 terminator (fragment): transcription terminator T2 from the E. coli rrnB gene
   3818..4406    -  rep_origin     ori: high-copy-number ColE1/pMB1/pBR322/pUC origin of replication
   4517..4541    +  CDS            KanR (fragment): aminoglycoside phosphotransferase; aph(3')-Ia; confers resistance to kanamycin
   4571..4667    +  promoter       AmpR promoter (fragment): bla
   4670..5530    +  CDS            AmpR: β-lactamase; bla; confers resistance to ampicillin, carbenicillin, and related antibiotics
   5583..5704    -  polyA_signal   SV40 poly(A) signal: SV40 polyadenylation signal
   5699..5824    -  CDS            ble (fragment): BLE_KLEPN - Experimental evidence at protein level: Swiss-Prot protein existence level 1. Binding protein with a strong affinity to the bleomycin family of antibiotics. Binds to CL990; an antimitotic-antibiotic compound. From Klebsiella pneumoniae.
   5834..6433    -  CDS            PuroR (fragment): puromycin N-acetyltransferase; pac from Streptomyces; confers resistance to puromycin
   6452..6499    -  promoter       EM7 promoter: synthetic bacterial promoter&nbsp
   6547..254     -  promoter       SV40 promoter (across the origin): SV40 enhancer and early promoter
>Addgene plasmid #156570 | pD649-HAsp-TNFSF8-Fc(DAPA)-AviTag-6xHis | addgene full sequence | sequence record 368741 | Addgene NGS Result
TCTGCATAAATAAAAAAAATTAGTCAGCCATGGGGCGGAGAATGGGCGGAACTGGGCGGAGTTAGGGGCG
GGATGGGCGGAGTTAGGGGCGGGACTATGGTTGCTGACTAATTGAGATGCATGCTTTGCATACTTCTGCC
TGCTGGGGAGCCTGGGGACTTTCCACACCTGGTTGCTGACTAATTGAGATGCATGCTTTGCATACTTCTG
CCTGCTGGGGAGCCTGGGGACTTTCCACACCCTAACTGACACACATTCCACAGAATTAATTCGCGTTAAA
TTTTTGTTAAATCAGCTCATTTTTTAACCAATAGGCCGAAATCGGCAAAATCCCTTATAAATCAAAAGAA
TAGACCGAGATAGGGTTGAGTGTTGTGATGCAATTTCCTCATTTTATTAGGAAAGGACAGTGGGAGTGGC
ACCTTCCAGGGTCAAGGAAGGCACGGGGGAGGGGCAAACAACAGATGGCTGGCAACTAGAAGGCACAGTC
GAGGCTGATTTTCTCTATCTATTTATTTTACTACTCAAGACTATCTTGCAAAGTAGAAGAACCCTGTCTG
CAGTATGACGACCGTGTATACCCGATTGGCTTACCGGGTAACGCGTTGTGCCAGTGACTACAGGCCGGCC
TTAGTGGTGATGGTGGTGGTGTTCATGCCACTCAATCTTCTGAGCCTCGAAAATATCATTAAGACCGCTG
CCGCCGGGGCTCAGGCTCAGGGACTTCTGGGTGTAGTGGTTGTGCAGGGCCTCGTGCATCACGCTGCAGC
TGAACACGTTGCCCTGCTGCCACCTGGACTTGTCCACGGTCAGCTTGCTGTACAGGAAGAAGCTGCCGTC
GCTGTCCAGCACTGGGGGGGTGGTCTTGTAGTTGTTCTCGGGCTGGCCGTTGCTCTCCCACTCCACGGCG
ATATCGCTGGGGTAGAAGCCCTTCACCAGACAGGTCAGGGACACCTGGTTCTTGGTCATCTCCTCCCGGC
TGGGGGGCAGGGTGTACACCTGGGGCTCCCGTGGCTGGCCCTTGGCCTTGCTGATTGTCTTTTCGATTGG
GGCAGCCAGGGCCTTGTTGGAGACTTTGCACTTGTATTCTTTGCCGTTCAGCCAGTCCTGGTGCAGCACG
GTCAGCACGGACACCACCCTGTAGGTGCTGTTGTACTGCTCCTCTCTGGGCTTGGTCTTGGCGTTGTGCA
CCTCCACGCCGTCCACGTACCAGTTGAACTTCACCTCTGGGTCCTCGTGGGACACGGCCACCACCACGCA
GGTCACCTCGGGGGTCCTGCTGATCATCAGGGTGTCCTTGGGCTTGGGGGGGAACAGGAACACGGAAGGC
CCTCCCAGCAGTTCTGGAGCTGGGCAGGGGGGGCAGGTGTGGGTCTTGTCGCCGCCCGGCGCGCCATCGG
AGTTGCTGTACAGGAAGATGCTCAGCACGTTTTCCAGTGGAAAGGTGCTGGTGTCGATGTACTGGAAGGT
GTCCACGTTCACGCTGATGGTGGTGTTCACTTGCAGGTAGTCCAGCAGGAACTGGCTCAGGTTCTGGTAC
ACGTGCTTGGTCTGCATTCCGCTCTCGCACACTGTGACCAGGGCCTGCTTCTTGATGTGCTTGTTGATCA
GCAGTTCCAGCTTCAGGTCCACGCTATTGTTGGGGCACTGCACCAGGAACTGCAGCTGGCAGATAATGAA
GTACAGGCCGGGGAACTGAATCACGAGGTTGCCATCCTGGTAGCGCACGCCATGCAGGATGCCGTCCTTG
TTCCAGCTCAGCTTGGTCTTGTTCAGGTGCTTGGCCACCTGGAGGTAGGCCCAGGACTTCTTGAAAGGGG
CTCTCTTCAGAATGCACAGCAGATCCTCGCTGCAATTGCCGCCTTTCAGGGGCACGTTGTCGGGGCTGTT
AGGGATAGAATCGGTTCTCTGGGCGGCCGCAGCGAACACCAGGCAGAAGATGTAGCTCAGGGCAATGATG
GTCTTCATGGTGGCGCTAGCAGGCGCGTTTTCGATAGAACCGAGGTGCAGTTGGACCTGGGAGTGGACAC
CTGTGGAGAGAAAGGCAAAGTGGATGTTATTCTATAGTGTCACCTAAATCGTATGTGTATGATACATAAG
GTTATGTATTAATTGTAGCCGCGTTCTAACGAAGCCAAGGGGGTGGGCCTATAGACTCTATAGGCGGTAC
TTACGTCACTCTTGGCACGGGGAATCCGCGTTCCAATGCACCGTTCCCGGCCGCGGAGGCTGGATCGGTC
CCGGTGTCTTCTATGGAGGTCAAAACAGCGTGGATGGCGTCTCCAGGCGATCTGACGGTTCACTAAACGA
GCTCTGCTTATATAGACCTCCCACCGTACACGCCTACCGCCCATTTGCGTCAATGGGGCGGAGTTGTTAC
GACATTTTGGAAAGTCCCGTTGATTTTGGTGCCAAAACAAACTCCCATTGACGTCAATGGGGTGGAGACT
TGGAAATCCCCGTGAGTCAAACCGCTATCCACGCCCATTGATGTACTGCCAAAACCGCATCACCATGGTA
ATAGCGATGACTAATACGTAGATGTACTGCCAAGTAGGAAAGTCCCATAAGGTCATGTACTGGGCATAAT
GCCAGGCGGGCCATTTACCGTCATTGACGTCAATAGGGGGCGTACTTGGCATATGATACACTTGATGTAC
TGCCAAGTGGGCAGTTTACCGTAAATACTCCACCCATTGACGTCAATGGAAAGTCCCTATTGGCGTTACT
ATGGGAACATACGTCATTATTGACGTCAATGGGCGGGGGTCGTTGGGCGGTCAGCCAGGCGGGCCATTTA
CCGTAAGTTATGTAACGCGGAACTCCATATATGGGCTATGAACTAATGACCCCGTAATTGATTACTATTA
ATAACTAGTCAATAATCAATGCCAACATGGCGGTCATATTGGACATGAGCCAATATAAATGTACATATTA
TGATATAGATACAACGTATGCAATGGCCAATAGCCAATATTGATTTATGCTATATAACCAATGAATAATA
TGGCTAATGGCCAATATTGAGTCAACGCCACTGTGCATGAAGCTCGTAATTGTTATCCGCTCACAATTAA
GGGCGACACAAAATTTATTCTAAATGATAATAAATACTGATAACATCTTATAGTTTGTATTATATTTTGT
ATTATCGTTGACATGTATAATTTTGATATCAAAAACTGATTTTCCCTTTATTATTTTCGAGATTTATTTT
CTTAATTCTCTTTAACAAACTAGAAATATTGTATATACAAAAAATCATAAATAATAGATGAATAGTTTAA
TTATAGGTGTTCATCAATCGAAAAAGCAACGTATCTTATTTAAAGTGCGTTGCTTTTTTCTCATTTATAA
GGTTAAATAATTCTCATATATCAAGCAAAGTGACAGGCGCCCTTAAATATTCTGACAAATGCTCTTTCCC
TAAACTCCCCCCATAAAAAAACCCGCCGAAGCGGGTTTTTACGTTATTTGCGGATTAACGATTACTCGTT
ATCAGAACCGCCCAGGGGGCCCGAGCTTAAGACTGGCCGTCGTTTTACAACACAGAAAGAGTTTGTAGAA
ACGCAAAAAGGCCATCCGTCAGGGGCCTTCTGCTTAGTTTGATGCCTGGCAGTTCCCTACTCTCGCCTTC
CGCTTCCTCGCTCACTGACTCGCTGCGCTCGGTCGTTCGGCTGCGGCGAGCGGTATCAGCTCACTCAAAG
GCGGTAATACGGTTATCCACAGAATCAGGGGATAACGCAGGAAAGAACATGTGAGCAAAAGGCCAGCAAA
AGGCCAGGAACCGTAAAAAGGCCGCGTTGCTGGCGTTTTTCCATAGGCTCCGCCCCCCTGACGAGCATCA
CAAAAATCGACGCTCAAGTCAGAGGTGGCGAAACCCGACAGGACTATAAAGATACCAGGCGTTTCCCCCT
GGAAGCTCCCTCGTGCGCTCTCCTGTTCCGACCCTGCCGCTTACCGGATACCTGTCCGCCTTTCTCCCTT
CGGGAAGCGTGGCGCTTTCTCATAGCTCACGCTGTAGGTATCTCAGTTCGGTGTAGGTCGTTCGCTCCAA
GCTGGGCTGTGTGCACGAACCCCCCGTTCAGCCCGACCGCTGCGCCTTATCCGGTAACTATCGTCTTGAG
TCCAACCCGGTAAGACACGACTTATCGCCACTGGCAGCAGCCACTGGTAACAGGATTAGCAGAGCGAGGT
ATGTAGGCGGTGCTACAGAGTTCTTGAAGTGGTGGGCTAACTACGGCTACACTAGAAGAACAGTATTTGG
TATCTGCGCTCTGCTGAAGCCAGTTACCTTCGGAAAAAGAGTTGGTAGCTCTTGATCCGGCAAACAAACC
ACCGCTGGTAGCGGTGGTTTTTTTGTTTGCAAGCAGCAGATTACGCGCAGAAAAAAAGGATCTCAAGAAG
ATCCTTTGATCTTTTCTACGGGGTCTGACGCTCAGTGGAACGACGCGCGCGTAACTCACGTTAAGGGATT
TTGGTCATGAGCAAGGGGTGTTATGAGCCATATTCAGGTATAAATGGGCTCGCGATAATGTTCAGAATTG
GTTAATTGGTTGTAACACTGACCCCTATTTGTTTATTTTTCTAAATACATTCAAATATGTATCCGCTCAT
GAGACAATAACCCTGATAAATGCTTCAATAATATTGAAAAAGGAAGAATATGAGTATTCAACATTTCCGT
GTCGCCCTTATTCCCTTTTTTGCGGCATTTTGCCTTCCTGTTTTTGCTCACCCAGAAACGCTGGTGAAAG
TAAAAGATGCTGAAGATCAGTTGGGTGCACGAGTGGGTTACATCGAACTGGATCTCAACAGCGGTAAGAT
CCTTGAGAGTTTTCGCCCCGAAGAACGTTTTCCAATGATGAGCACTTTTAAAGTTCTGCTATGTGGCGCG
GTATTATCCCGTATTGACGCCGGGCAAGAGCAACTCGGTCGCCGCATACACTATTCTCAGAATGACTTGG
TTGAGTACTCACCAGTCACAGAAAAGCATCTTACGGATGGCATGACAGTAAGAGAATTATGCAGTGCTGC
CATAACCATGAGTGATAACACTGCGGCCAACTTACTTCTGACAACGATCGGAGGACCGAAGGAGCTAACC
GCTTTTTTGCACAACATGGGGGATCATGTAACTCGCCTTGATCGTTGGGAACCGGAGCTGAATGAAGCCA
TACCAAACGACGAGCGTGACACCACGATGCCTGTAGCGATGGCAACAACGTTGCGCAAACTATTAACTGG
CGAACTACTTACTCTAGCTTCCCGGCAACAATTAATAGACTGGATGGAGGCGGATAAAGTTGCAGGACCA
CTTCTGCGCTCGGCCCTTCCGGCTGGCTGGTTTATTGCTGATAAATCCGGAGCCGGTGAGCGTGGTTCTC
GCGGTATCATCGCAGCGCTGGGGCCAGATGGTAAGCCCTCCCGTATCGTAGTTATCTACACGACGGGGAG
TCAGGCAACTATGGATGAACGAAATAGACAGATCGCTGAGATAGGTGCCTCACTGATTAAGCATTGGTAA
TGACCATGATTACGCCAAGCTCTAGCTAGAGGTCGACGGTATACAGACATGATAAGATACATTGATGAGT
TTGGACAAACCACAACTAGAATGCAGTGAAAAAAATGCTTTATTTGTGAAATTTGTGATGCTATTGCTTT
ATTTGTAACCATTATAAGCTGCAATAAACAAGTTGGGGTGGGCGAAGAACTCCAGCATGAGATCCCCGCG
CTGGAGGATCATCCAGCCGGCGTCCCGGAAAACGATTCCGAAGCCCAACCTTTCATAGAAGGCGGCGGTG
GAATCGAAATCTCGTAGCACGTGTCAGGCACCGGGCTTGCGGGTCATGCACCAGGTGCGCGGTCCTTCGG
GCACCTCGACGTCGGCGGTGACGGTGAAGCCGAGCCGCTCGTAGAAGGGGAGGTTGCGGGGCGCGGATGT
CTCCAGGAAGGCGGGCACCCCGGCGCGCTCGGCCGCCTCCACTCCGGGGAGCACGACGGCGCTGCCCAGA
CCCTTGCCCTGGTGGTCGGGCGAGACGCCGACGGTGGCCAGGAACCACGCGGGCTCCTTGGGCCGGTGCG
GCGCCAGGAGGCCTTCCATCTGTTGCTGCGCGGCCAGCCGGGAACCGCTCAACTCGGCCATGCGCGGGCC
GATCTCGGCGAACACCGCCCCCGCTTCGACGCTCTCCGGCGTGGTCCAGACCGCCACCGCGGCGCCGTCG
TCCGCGACCCACACCTTGCCGATGTCGAGCCCGACGCGCGTGAGGAAGAGTTCTTGCAGCTCGGTGACCC
GCTCGATGTGGCGGTCCGGATCGACGGTGTGGCGCGTGGCGGGGTAGTCGGCGAACGCGGCGGCGAGGGT
GCGTACGGCCCTGGGGACGTCGTCGCGGGTGGCGAGGCGCACCGTGGGCTTGTACTCGGTCATGGTTTAG
TTCCTCACCTTGTCGTATTATACTATGCCGATATACTATGCCGATGATTAATTGTCAACACGTGCTGATC
AGATCCGAAAATGGATATACAAGCTCCCGGGAGCTTTTTGCAAAAGCCTAGGCCTCCAAAAAAGCCTCCT
CACTACTTCTGGAATAGCTCAGAGGCAGAGGCGGCCTCGGCC
